>Addgene plasmid #44855 | pFA6a-link-yoPA-mCherry-SpHis5 | depositor full sequence | sequence record 62041 | pFA6a-link-yoPA-mCherry-SpHis5 sequence 4732 bps
GCGCCACTTCTAAATAAGCGAATTTCTTATGATTTATGATTTTTATTATTAAATAAGTTATAAAAAAAAT
AAGTGTATACAAATTTTAAAGTGACTCTTAGGTTTTAAAACGAAAATTCTTATTCTTGAGTAACTCTTTC
CTGTAGGTCAGGTTGCTTTCTCAGGTATAGTATGAGGTCGCTCTTATTGACCACACCTCTACCGGCAGAT
CCGCTAGGGATAACAGGGTAATATAGATCTGTTTAGCTTGCCTCGTCCCCGCCGGGTCACCCGGCCAGCG
ACATGGAGGCCCAGAATACCCTCCTTGACAGTCTTGACGTGCGCAGCTCAGGGGCATGATGTGACTGTCG
CCCGTACATTTAGCCCATACATCCCCATGTATAATCATTTGCATCCATACATTTTGATGGCCGCACGGCG
CGAAGCAAAAATTACGGCTCCTCGCTGCAGACCTGCGAGCAGGGAAACGCTCCCCTCACAGACGCGTTGA
ATTGTCCCCACGCCGCGCCCCTGTAGAGAAATATAAAAGGTTAGGATTTGCCACTGAGGTTCTTCTTTCA
TATACTTCCTTTTAAAATCTTGCTAGGATACAGTTCTCACATCACATCCGAACATAAACAACCATGGGTA
GGAGGGCTTTTGTAGAAAGAAATACGAACGAAACGAAAATCAGCGTTGCCATCGCTTTGGACAAAGCTCC
CTTACCTGAAGAGTCGAATTTTATTGATGAACTTATAACTTCCAAGCATGCAAACCAAAAGGGAGAACAA
GTAATCCAAGTAGACACGGGAATTGGATTCTTGGATCACATGTATCATGCACTGGCTAAACATGCAGGCT
GGAGCTTACGACTTTACTCAAGAGGTGATTTAATCATCGATGATCATCACACTGCAGAAGATACTGCTAT
TGCACTTGGTATTGCATTCAAGCAGGCTATGGGTAACTTTGCCGGCGTTAAAAGATTTGGACATGCTTAT
TGTCCACTTGACGAAGCTCTTTCTAGAAGCGTAGTTGACTTGTCGGGACGGCCCTATGCTGTTATCGATT
TGGGATTAAAGCGTGAAAAGGTTGGGGAATTGTCCTGTGAAATGATCCCTCACTTACTATATTCCTTTTC
GGTAGCAGCTGGAATTACTTTGCATGTTACCTGCTTATATGGTAGTAATGACCATCATCGTGCTGAAAGC
GCTTTTAAATCTCTGGCTGTTGCCATGCGCGCGGCTACTAGTCTTACTGGAAGTTCTGAAGTCCCAAGCA
CGAAGGGAGTGTTGTAAAGAGTACTGACAATAAAAAGATTCTTGTTTTCAAGAACTTGTCATTTGTATAG
TTTTTTTATATTGTAGTTGTTCTATTTTAATCAAATGTTAGCGTGATTTATATTTTTTTTCGCCTCGACA
TCATCTGCCCAGATGCGAAGTTAAGTGCGCAGAAAGTAATATCATGCGTCAATCGTATGTGAATGCTGGT
CGCTATACTGCTGTCGATTCGATACTAACGCCGCCATCCAGTTTAAACGAGCTCGAATTCATCGATGATA
TCAGATCCACTAGTGGCCTATGCGGCCGCGGATCTGCCGGTCTCCCTATAGTGAGTCGTATTAATTTCGA
TAAGCCAGGTTAACCTGCATTAATGAATCGGCCAACGCGCGGGGAGAGGCGGTTTGCGTATTGGGCGCTC
TTCCGCTTCCTCGCTCACTGACTCGCTGCGCTCGGTCGTTCGGCTGCGGCGAGCGGTATCAGCTCACTCA
AAGGCGGTAATACGGTTATCCACAGAATCAGGGGATAACGCAGGAAAGAACATGTGAGCAAAAGGCCAGC
AAAAGGCCAGGAACCGTAAAAAGGCCGCGTTGCTGGCGTTTTTCCATAGGCTCCGCCCCCCTGACGAGCA
TCACAAAAATCGACGCTCAAGTCAGAGGTGGCGAAACCCGACAGGACTATAAAGATACCAGGCGTTTCCC
CCTGGAAGCTCCCTCGTGCGCTCTCCTGTTCCGACCCTGCCGCTTACCGGATACCTGTCCGCCTTTCTCC
CTTCGGGAAGCGTGGCGCTTTCTCAATGCTCACGCTGTAGGTATCTCAGTTCGGTGTAGGTCGTTCGCTC
CAAGCTGGGCTGTGTGCACGAACCCCCCGTTCAGCCCGACCGCTGCGCCTTATCCGGTAACTATCGTCTT
GAGTCCAACCCGGTAAGACACGACTTATCGCCACTGGCAGCAGCCACTGGTAACAGGATTAGCAGAGCGA
GGTATGTAGGCGGTGCTACAGAGTTCTTGAAGTGGTGGCCTAACTACGGCTACACTAGAAGGACAGTATT
TGGTATCTGCGCTCTGCTGAAGCCAGTTACCTTCGGAAAAAGAGTTGGTAGCTCTTGATCCGGCAAACAA
ACCACCGCTGGTAGCGGTGGTTTTTTTGTTTGCAAGCAGCAGATTACGCGCAGAAAAAAAGGATCTCAAG
AAGATCCTTTGATCTTTTCTACGGGGTCTGACGCTCAGTGGAACGAAAACTCACGTTAAGGGATTTTGGT
CATGAGATTATCAAAAAGGATCTTCACCTAGATCCTTTTAAATTAAAAATGAAGTTTTAAATCAATCTAA
AGTATATATGAGTAAACTTGGTCTGACAGTTACCAATGCTTAATCAGTGAGGCACCTATCTCAGCGATCT
GTCTATTTCGTTCATCCATAGTTGCCTGACTCCCCGTCGTGTAGATAACTACGATACGGGAGGGCTTACC
ATCTGGCCCCAGTGCTGCAATGATACCGCGAGACCCACGCTCACCGGCTCCAGATTTATCAGCAATAAAC
CAGCCAGCCGGAAGGGCCGAGCGCAGAAGTGGTCCTGCAACTTTATCCGCCTCCATCCAGTCTATTAATT
GTTGCCGGGAAGCTAGAGTAAGTAGTTCGCCAGTTAATAGTTTGCGCAACGTTGTTGCCATTGCTACAGG
CATCGTGGTGTCACGCTCGTCGTTTGGTATGGCTTCATTCAGCTCCGGTTCCCAACGATCAAGGCGAGTT
ACATGATCCCCCATGTTGTGCAAAAAAGCGGTTAGCTCCTTCGGTCCTCCGATCGTTGTCAGAAGTAAGT
TGGCCGCAGTGTTATCACTCATGGTTATGGCAGCACTGCATAATTCTCTTACTGTCATGCCATCCGTAAG
ATGCTTTTCTGTGACTGGTGAGTACTCAACCAAGTCATTCTGAGAATAGTGTATGCGGCGACCGAGTTGC
TCTTGCCCGGCGTCAATACGGGATAATACCGCGCCACATAGCAGAACTTTAAAAGTGCTCATCATTGGAA
AACGTTCTTCGGGGCGAAAACTCTCAAGGATCTTACCGCTGTTGAGATCCAGTTCGATGTAACCCACTCG
TGCACCCAACTGATCTTCAGCATCTTTTACTTTCACCAGCGTTTCTGGGTGAGCAAAAACAGGAAGGCAA
AATGCCGCAAAAAAGGGAATAAGGGCGACACGGAAATGTTGAATACTCATACTCTTCCTTTTTCAATATT
ATTGAAGCATTTATCAGGGTTATTGTCTCATGAGCGGATACATATTTGAATGTATTTAGAAAAATAAACA
AATAGGGGTTCCGCGCACATTTCCCCGAAAAGTGCCACCTGACGTCTAAGAAACCATTATTATCATGACA
TTAACCTATAAAAATAGGCGTATCACGAGGCCCTTTCGTCTCGCGCGTTTCGGTGATGACGGTGAAAACC
TCTGACACATGCAGCTCCCGGAGACGGTCACAGCTTGTCTGTAAGCGGATGCCGGGAGCAGACAAGCCCG
TCAGGGCGCGTCAGCGGGTGTTGGCGGGTGTCGGGGCTGGCTTAACTATGCGGCATCAGAGCAGATTGTA
CTGAGAGTGCACCATATGGACATATTGTCGTTAGAACGCGGCTACAATTAATACATAACCTTATGTATCA
TACACATACGATTTAGGTGACACTATAGAACGCGGCCGCCAGCTGAAGCTTCGTACGCTGCAGGTCGACG
GATCGGTGACGGTGCTGGTTTAATTAACATGGTCAGTAAAGGGGAGGAAGATAATATGGCAATCATTAAA
GAGTTTATGCGTTTTAAAGTTCACATGGAGGGTTCAGTTAACGGCCATGTTTTTGAAATTGAAGGTGAAG
GAGAAGGAAGGCCATACGAAGGTACTCAAACAGCAAAGCTGAAAGTAACCAAAGGCGGTCCATTACCATT
CACTTGGGATATCCTTTCTCCTCAATTCATGTACGGTTCCAATGCCTACGTGAAGCACCCTGCTGATATC
CCAGACTACTTCAAACTATCATTTCCTGAAGGCTTTAAGTGGGAAAGAGTCATGAAGTTCGAAGATGGCG
GTGTGGTCACTGTTACTCAAGACTCTTCCTTACAAGATGGCGAATTCATATACAAAGTTAAGCTAAGAGG
AACAAATTTTCCATCAGATGGGCCTGTAATGCAGAAAAAGACCATGGGGTGGGAGGCCTTATCTGAGAGA
ATGTATCCAGAAGATGGAGCGCTCAAAGGTGAGGTTAAACCTAGAGTAAAATTGAAAGACGGTGGTCATT
ACGATGCTGAAGTAAAGACAACTTACAAGGCTAAAAAGCCAGTTCAATTGCCAGGAGCATATAACGTCAA
CAGAAAACTTGACATTACAAGTCATAATGAAGATTACACAATAGTGGAACAGTATGAAAGAGCTGAAGGT
AGACATTCTACGGGTGGAATGGACGAGTTGTATAAGTAAGGC
Features (pLannotate 1.2.2; 13 found; start..end, strand, type, name):
     18..205     +  terminator     ADH1 terminator: S. cerevisiae ADH1; transcription terminator for the S. cerevisiae alcohol dehydrogenase 1 (ADH1) gene
    280..623     +  promoter       TEF promoter: Ashbya gossypii TEF promoter
    624..1277    +  CDS            S. pombe his5: imidazoleglycerol-phosphate dehydratase, required for histidine biosynthesis; Schizosaccharomyces pombe his5; yeast auxotrophic marker; corresponds to S. cerevisiae HIS3
   1283..1480    +  terminator     TEF terminator: Ashbya gossypii TEF terminator
   1585..1603    -  promoter       T7 promoter: promoter for bacteriophage T7 RNA polymerase
   1625..1678    -  CDS            lacI (fragment): lac repressor; lacI; The lac repressor binds to the lac operator to inhibit transcription in E. coli. This inhibition can be relieved by adding lactose or isopropyl-β-D-thiogalactopyranoside (IPTG).
   1861..2449    -  rep_origin     ori: high-copy-number ColE1/pMB1/pBR322/pUC origin of replication
   2620..3480    -  CDS            AmpR: β-lactamase; bla; confers resistance to ampicillin, carbenicillin, and related antibiotics
   3481..3585    -  promoter       AmpR promoter: bla
   3680..3715    +  CDS            rop (fragment): Rop protein, which maintains plasmids at low copy number; rop
   3817..3868    +  misc_feature   bom (fragment): basis of mobility region from pBR322
   3931..3949    +  promoter       SP6 promoter: promoter for bacteriophage SP6 RNA polymerase
   4019..4726    +  CDS            PAmCherry1: PAmCherry1 is a photoactivatable red fluorescent protein published in 2009, derived from Discosoma sp.. It is reported to be a rapidly-maturing monomer with high acid sensitivity.
