[The description below was written by a language model from this plasmid's Addgene catalogue record and pLannotate feature annotations shown in this document.]
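Description:
pFA6a-link-yoPA-mCherry-SpHis5 is a yeast tagging vector built on the pFA6a backbone, intended as a template for creating fusions between a Saccharomyces cerevisiae gene of interest and a yeast codon-optimized, photoactivatable mCherry. It is propagated in E. coli through a high-copy ColE1/pUC-type origin and the AmpR β-lactamase gene with its own promoter. The backbone also carries SP6 and T7 promoters flanking the cassette region, along with small annotated fragments of lacI, rop and bom that appear to be nonfunctional remnants of earlier cloning vectors. No yeast origin of replication or centromere is annotated, consistent with a plasmid whose cassette is meant to be integrated into the genome rather than maintained episomally.

The 4,732 nt circular sequence contains a single tagging module. The synthetic yoPA-mCherry coding sequence (annotated as PAmCherry1, a monomeric Discosoma-derived red protein that is dark until photoactivated) runs to the end of the numbered sequence and continues across the origin into the S. cerevisiae ADH1 terminator. No promoter is annotated directly upstream of the fluorescent protein, so expression is expected to come from the tagged gene's own promoter once the fusion is made. The "link" in the name suggests a linker preceding the fluorescent protein, though this is not annotated separately. Downstream lies the selection marker: the Schizosaccharomyces pombe his5 gene, which corresponds to S. cerevisiae HIS3, driven by the Ashbya gossypii TEF promoter and ended by the TEF terminator, allowing selection for histidine prototrophy in his3 strains. The vector belongs to a series of improved blue, green and red fluorescent protein tagging cassettes, and this member suits photoactivation-based imaging of tagged yeast proteins.
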