Addgene plasmid #44855: pFA6a-link-yoPA-mCherry-SpHis5
Purpose: Yeast tagging vector to create gene fusion with yeast optimized photoactivatable mCherry with SpHis5 selection
Depositing lab: Wendell Lim & Kurt Thorn. Depositing organization: University of California, San Francisco (UCSF). Publication: Improved Blue, Green, and Red Fluorescent Protein Tagging Vectors for S. cerevisiae. Lee S, Lim WA, Thorn KS. PLoS One. 2013 Jul 2;8(7):e67902. doi: 10.1371/journal.pone.0067902. Print 2013. PubMed 23844123.
Backbone
  Vector backbone: pFA6a
  Vector type: Yeast Expression
  Selectable markers: HIS3
Growth in bacteria
  Bacterial resistance: Ampicillin, 100 μg/mL
  Growth temperature: 37°C
  Growth strain: DH5alpha
  Copy number: Unknown
Gene/Insert
  Gene/Insert name: yoPA-mCherry (alt name: Yeast Optimized PA-mCherry)
  Species: Synthetic
Terms and licenses: Academic/Nonprofit Terms; Industry Terms: Not Available to Industry
Depositor comments: This vector is derived from the sequences published in “Optimized cassettes for fluorescent protein tagging in Saccharomyces cerevisiae.” Sheff MA, Thorn KS. Yeast. 2004 Jun;21(8):661-70. These plasmids were generated with funding from an NIGMS Systems Biology Center grant, number P50 GM081879. Please acknowledge this grant if you use these plasmids.
How to cite: pFA6a-link-yoPA-mCherry-SpHis5 was a gift from Wendell Lim & Kurt Thorn (Addgene plasmid # 44855 ; http://n2t.net/addgene:44855 ; RRID:Addgene_44855)
