>Addgene plasmid #44855 | pFA6a-link-yoPA-mCherry-SpHis5 | addgene partial sequence | sequence record 63697 | Sp6 5'-ATTTAGGTGACACTATAG-3'
ATCGGTGACGGTGCTGGTTTAATTAACATGGTCAGTAAAGGGGAGGAAGATAATATGGCAATCATTAAAG
AGTTTATGCGTTTTAAAGTTCACATGGAGGGTTCAGTTAACGGCCATGTTTTTGAAATTGAAGGTGAAGG
AGAAGGAAGGCCATACGAAGGTACTCAAACAGCAAAGCTGAAAGTAACCAAAGGCGGTCCATTACCATTC
ACTTGGGATATCCTTTCTCCTCAATTCATGTACGGTTCCAATGCCTACGTGAAGCACCCTGCTGATATCC
CAGACTACTTCAAACTATCATTTCCTGAAGGCTTTAAGTGGGAAAGAGTCATGAAGTTCGAAGATGGCGG
TGTGGTCACTGTTACTCAAGACTCTTCCTTACAAGATGGCGAATTCATATACAAAGTTAAGCTAAGAGGA
ACAAATTTTCCATCAGATGGGCCTGTAATGCAGAAAAAGACCATGGGGTGGGAGGCCTTATCTGAGAGAA
TGTATCCAGAAGATGGAGCGCTCAAAGGTGAGGTTAAACCTAGAGTAAAATTGAAAGACGGTGGTCATTA
CGATGCTGAAGTAAAGACAACTTACAAGGCTAAAAAGCCAGTTCAATTGCCAGGAGCATATAACGTCAAC
AGAAAACTTGACATTACAAGTCATAATGAAGATTACACAATAGTGGAACAGTATGAAAGAGCTGAAGGTA
GACATTCTACGGGTGGAATGGACGAGTTGTATAAGTAAGGCGCGCCACTTCTAAATAAGCGAATTTCTTA
TGATTTATGATTTTTATTATTAAATAAGTTATAAAAAA
