>Addgene plasmid #44855 | pFA6a-link-yoPA-mCherry-SpHis5 | addgene partial sequence | sequence record 63708 | T7
GATCTGATATCATCGATGAATTCGAGCTCGTTTAAACTGGATGGCGGCGTTAGTATCGAATCGACAGCAG
TATAGCGACCAGCATTCACATACGATTGACGCATGATATTACTTTCTGCGCACTTAACTTCGCATCTGGG
CAGATGATGTCGAGGCGAAAAAAAATATAAATCACGCTAACATTTGATTAAAATAGAACAACTACAATAT
AAAAAAACTATACAAATGACAAGTTCTTGAAAACAAGAATCTTTTTATTGTCAGTACTCTTTACAACACT
CCCTTCGTGCTTGGGACTTCAGAACTTCCAGTAAGACTAGTAGCCGCGCGCATGGCAACAGCCAGAGATT
TAAAAGCGCTTTCAGCACGATGATGGTCATTACTACCATATAAGCAGGTAACATGCAAAGTAATTCCAGC
TGCTACCGAAAAGGAATATAGTAAGTGAGGGATCATTTCACAGGACAATTCCCCAACCTTTTCACGCTTT
AATCCCAAATCGATAACAGCATAGGGCCGTCCCGACAAGTCAACTACGCTTCTAGAAAGAGCTTCGTCAA
GTGGACAATAAGCATGTCCAAATCTTTTAACGCCGGCAAAGTTACTCATAGCCTGCTTGAATGCAATACC
AAGTGCAATAGCAGTATCTTCTGCAGTGTGATGATCATCGATGATTAAATCACCTCTTGAGTAAAGTCGT
AAGCTCCAGCCTGCATGTTTAGCCAGTGCATGATACATGTGATCCAAGAATCCAATTCCCGTGTCTACTT
GGATTACTTGTTCTCCCTTTTGGTTTGTATGCTTGGAAGTTATAAGTTCATCAATAAAAT
